>Addgene plasmid #185064 | KBB101 | addgene full sequence | sequence record 364127 | Addgene NGS Result
CAATACGCAAACCGCCTCTCCCCGCGCGTTGGCCGATTCATTAATGCAGCTGGCACGACAGGTTTCCCGA
CTGGAAAGCGGGCAGTGAGCGCAACGCAATTAATGTAAGTTAGCTCACTCATTAGGCACCCCAGGCTTTA
CACTTTATGCTTCCGGCTCGTATGTTGTGTGGAATTGTGAGCGGATAACAATTTCACACAGGAAACAGCT
ATGACCATGATTACGGATTCACTGGCCGTCGTTTTACAACGTCGTGACTGGGAAAACCCTGGCGTTACCC
AACTTAATCGCCTTGCAGCACATCCCCCTTTCGCCAGCTGGCGTAATAGCGAAGAGGCCCGCACCGATCG
CCCTTCCCAACAGTTGCGCAGCCTGAATGGCGAATGGCGCTTTGCCTGGTTTCCGGCACCAGAAGCGGTG
CCGGAAAGCTGGCTGGAGTGCGATCTTCCTGAGGCCGATACTGTCGTCGTCCCCTCAAACTGGCAGATGC
ACGGTTACGATGCGCCCATCTACACCAACGTGACCTATCCCATTACGGTCAATCCGCCGTTTGTTCCCAC
GGAGAATCCGACGGGTTGTTACTCGCTCACATTTAATGTTGATGAAAGCTGGCTACAGGAAGGCCAGACG
CGAATTATTTTTGATGGCGTAATTAGCTTATCGACTGCACGGTGCACCAATGCTTCTGGCGTCAGGCAGC
CATCGGAAGCTGTGGTATGGCTGTGCAGGTCGTAAATCACTGCATAATTCGTGTCGCTCAAGGCGCACTC
CCGTTCTGGATAATGTTTTTTGCGCCGACATCATAACGGTTCTGGCAAATATTCTGAAATGAGCTGTTGA
CAATTAATCATCGGCTCGTATAATGTGTGGAATTGTGAGCGGATAACAATTTCACACAGGAAACAGTATT
CATGTCCCCTATACTAGGTTATTGGAAAATTAAGGGCCTTGTGCAACCCACTCGACTTCTTTTGGAATAT
CTTGAAGAAAAATATGAAGAGCATTTGTATGAGCGCGATGAAGGTGATAAATGGCGAAACAAAAAGTTTG
AATTGGGTTTGGAGTTTCCCAATCTTCCTTATTATATTGATGGTGATGTTAAATTAACACAGTCTATGGC
CATCATACGTTATATAGCTGACAAGCACAACATGTTGGGTGGTTGTCCAAAAGAGCGTGCAGAGATTTCA
ATGCTTGAAGGAGCGGTTTTGGATATTAGATACGGTGTTTCGAGAATTGCATATAGTAAAGACTTTGAAA
CTCTCAAAGTTGATTTTCTTAGCAAGCTACCTGAAATGCTGAAAATGTTCGAAGATCGTTTATGTCATAA
AACATATTTAAATGGTGATCATGTAACCCATCCTGACTTCATGTTGTATGACGCTCTTGATGTTGTTTTA
TACATGGACCCAATGTGCCTGGATGCGTTCCCAAAATTAGTTTGTTTTAAAAAACGTATTGAAGCTATCC
CACAAATTGATAAGTACTTGAAATCCAGCAAGTATATAGCATGGCCTTTGCAGGGCTGGCAAGCCACGTT
TGGTGGTGGCGACCATCCTCCAAAATCGGATCTGGTTCCGCGTGGATCTCGTCGTGCATCTGTTGGATCC
TCAACGCCGATTCCTGTCTTGGGTAAGCCAACAGACGCTACTGGTAATACAACATCTAAATCTGCATTTT
CATTCGGTACTGCTAACACCAATGGTACCAATGCCTCAGCAAACTCCACATCATTCTCGTTTAACGCCCC
TGCTACTGGTAACGGCACAACTACTACTTCCAATACCTCAGGAACCAATATAGCGGGTACATTTAACGTA
GGAAAACCGGATCAAAGTATCGCTAGTGGCAATACGAATGGAGCGGGCTCGGCATTTGGCTTTTCGAGCT
CAGGAACAGCAGCAACTGGTGCAGCTTCTAATCAATCTTCATTTAATTTTGGAAACAATGGTGCAGGGGG
TCTCAATCCTTTTACATCAGCAACTTCGTCAACTAATGCTAATGCTGGTTTATTCAATAAACCTCCTTCC
ACGAATGCACAAAATGTCAATGTTCCCTCTGCTTTTAATTTTACGGGAAATAATTCAACGCCTGGTGGCG
GCTCTGTATTTAATATGAACGGCAACACTAATGCTAATACGGTGTTTGCCAAGACGAAAGGGCCTCGTGA
TACGCCTATTTTTATAGGTTAATGTCATGATAATAATGGTTTCTTAGACGTCAGGTGGCACTTTTCGGGG
AAATGTGCGCGGAACCCCTATTTGTTTATTTTTCTAAATACATTCAAATATGTATCCGCTCATGAGACAA
TAACCCTGATAAATGCTTCAATAATATTGAAAAAGGAAGAGTATGAGTATTCAACATTTCCGTGTCGCCC
TTATTCCCTTTTTTGCGGCATTTTGCCTTCCTGTTTTTGCTCACCCAGAAACGCTGGTGAAAGTAAAAGA
TGCTGAAGATCAGTTGGGTGCACGAGTGGGTTACATCGAACTGGATCTCAACAGCGGTAAGATCCTTGAG
AGTTTTCGCCCCGAAGAACGTTTTCCAATGATGAGCACTTTTAAAGTTCTGCTATGTGGCGCGGTATTAT
CCCGTGTTGACGCCGGGCAAGAGCAACTCGGTCGCCGCATACACTATTCTCAGAATGACTTGGTTGAGTA
CTCACCAGTCACAGAAAAGCATCTTACGGATGGCATGACAGTAAGAGAATTATGCAGTGCTGCCATAACC
ATGAGTGATAACACTGCGGCCAACTTACTTCTGACAACGATCGGAGGACCGAAGGAGCTAACCGCTTTTT
TGCACAACATGGGGGATCATGTAACTCGCCTTGATCGTTGGGAACCGGAGCTGAATGAAGCCATACCAAA
CGACGAGCGTGACACCACGATGCCTGCAGCAATGGCAACAACGTTGCGCAAACTATTAACTGGCGAACTA
CTTACTCTAGCTTCCCGGCAACAATTAATAGACTGGATGGAGGCGGATAAAGTTGCAGGACCACTTCTGC
GCTCGGCCCTTCCGGCTGGCTGGTTTATTGCTGATAAATCTGGAGCCGGTGAGCGTGGGTCTCGCGGTAT
CATTGCAGCACTGGGGCCAGATGGTAAGCCCTCCCGTATCGTAGTTATCTACACGACGGGGAGTCAGGCA
ACTATGGATGAACGAAATAGACAGATCGCTGAGATAGGTGCCTCACTGATTAAGCATTGGTAACTGTCAG
ACCAAGTTTACTCATATATACTTTAGATTGATTTAAAACTTCATTTTTAATTTAAAAGGATCTAGGTGAA
GATCCTTTTTGATAATCTCATGACCAAAATCCCTTAACGTGAGTTTTCGTTCCACTGAGCGTCAGACCCC
GTAGAAAAGATCAAAGGATCTTCTTGAGATCCTTTTTTTCTGCGCGTAATCTGCTGCTTGCAAACAAAAA
AACCACCGCTACCAGCGGTGGTTTGTTTGCCGGATCAAGAGCTACCAACTCTTTTTCCGAAGGTAACTGG
CTTCAGCAGAGCGCAGATACCAAATACTGTCCTTCTAGTGTAGCCGTAGTTAGGCCACCACTTCAAGAAC
TCTGTAGCACCGCCTACATACCTCGCTCTGCTAATCCTGTTACCAGTGGCTGCTGCCAGTGGCGATAAGT
CGTGTCTTACCGGGTTGGACTCAAGACGATAGTTACCGGATAAGGCGCAGCGGTCGGGCTGAACGGGGGG
TTCGTGCACACAGCCCAGCTTGGAGCGAACGACCTACACCGAACTGAGATACCTACAGCGTGAGCTATGA
GAAAGCGCCACGCTTCCCGAAGGGAGAAAGGCGGACAGGTATCCGGTAAGCGGCAGGGTCGGAACAGGAG
AGCGCACGAGGGAGCTTCCAGGGGGAAACGCCTGGTATCTTTATAGTCCTGTCGGGTTTCGCCACCTCTG
ACTTGAGCGTCGATTTTTGTGATGCTCGTCAGGGGGGCGGAGCCTATGGAAAAACGCCAGCAACGCGGCC
TTTTTACGGTTCCTGGCCTTTTGCTGGCCTTTTGCTCACATGTTCTTTCCTGCGTTATCCCCTGATTCTG
TGGATAACCGTATTACCGCCTTTGAGTGAGCTGATACCGCTCGCCGCAGCCGAACGACCGAGCGCAGCGA
GTCAGTGAGCGAGGAAGCGGAAGAGCGCCTGATGCGGTATTTTCTCCTTACGCATCTGTGCGGTATTTCA
CACCGCATAAATTCCGACACCATCGAATGGCGCAAAACCTTTCGCGGTATGGCATGATAGCGCCCGGAAG
AGAGTCAATTCAGGGTGGTGAATGTGAAACCAGTAACGTTATACGATGTCGCAGAGTATGCCGGTGTCTC
TTATCAGACCGTTTCCCGCGTGGTGAACCAGGCCAGCCACGTTTCTGCGAAAACGCGGGAAAAAGTGGAA
GCGGCGATGGCGGAGCTGAATTACATTCCCAACCGCGTGGCACAACAACTGGCGGGCAAACAGTCGTTGC
TGATTGGCGTTGCCACCTCCAGTCTGGCCCTGCACGCGCCGTCGCAAATTGTCGCGGCGATTAAATCTCG
CGCCGATCAACTGGGTGCCAGCGTGGTGGTGTCGATGGTAGAACGAAGCGGCGTCGAAGCCTGTAAAGCG
GCGGTGCACAATCTTCTCGCGCAACGCGTCAGTGGGCTGATCATTAACTATCCGCTGGATGACCAGGATG
CCATTGCTGTGGAAGCTGCCTGCACTAATGTTCCGGCGTTATTTCTTGATGTCTCTGACCAGACACCCAT
CAACAGTATTATTTTCTCCCATGAAGACGGTACGCGACTGGGCGTGGAGCATCTGGTCGCATTGGGTCAC
CAGCAAATCGCGCTGTTAGCGGGCCCATTAAGTTCTGTCTCGGCGCGTCTGCGTCTGGCTGGCTGGCATA
AATATCTCACTCGCAATCAAATTCAGCCGATAGCGGAACGGGAAGGCGACTGGAGTGCCATGTCCGGTTT
TCAACAAACCATGCAAATGCTGAATGAGGGCATCGTTCCCACTGCGATGCTGGTTGCCAACGATCAGATG
GCGCTGGGCGCAATGCGCGCCATTACCGAGTCCGGGCTGCGCGTTGGTGCGGATATCTCGGTAGTGGGAT
ACGACGATACCGAAGACAGCTCATGTTATATCCCGCCGTTAACCACCATCAAACAGGATTTTCGCCTGCT
GGGGCAAACCAGCGTGGACCGCTTGCTGCAACTCTCTCAGGGCCAGGCGGTGAAGGGCAATCAGCTGTTG
CCCGTCTCACTGGTGAAAAGAAAAACCACCCTGGCGCC
Features (pLannotate 1.2.2; 15 found; start..end, strand, type, name):
    101..122     +  protein_bind   CAP binding site: CAP binding activates transcription in the presence of cAMP. E. coli catabolite activator protein
    137..167     +  promoter       lac promoter: promoter for the E. coli lac operon
    175..191     +  protein_bind   lac operator: The lac repressor binds to the lac operator to inhibit transcription in E. coli. This inhibition can be relieved by adding lactose or isopropyl-β-D-thiogalactopyranoside (IPTG). lac repressor encoded by lacI
    211..384     +  CDS            lacZα: LacZα fragment of β-galactosidase; lacZ fragment
    660..761     -  CDS            yciV (fragment): RNAAM_ECOLI - Also known as trpH From Escherichia coli (strain K12).
    837..865     +  promoter       tac promoter: strong E. coli promoter; hybrid between the trp and lac UV5 promoters
    873..889     +  protein_bind   lac operator: The lac repressor binds to the lac operator to inhibit transcription in E. coli. This inhibition can be relieved by adding lactose or isopropyl-β-D-thiogalactopyranoside (IPTG). lac repressor encoded by lacI
    912..1565    +  CDS            GST26_SCHJA: Experimental evidence at protein level: Swiss-Prot protein existence level 1. GST isoenzymes appear to play a central role in the parasite detoxification system. Other functions are also suspected including a role in increasing the solubility of haematin in the parasite gut. From Schistosoma japonicum (Blood fluke).
   1608..2150    +  CDS            NUP1 (fragment): NUP1_YEAST - Experimental evidence at protein level: Swiss-Prot protein existence level 1. Functions as a component of the nuclear pore complex (NPC). NPC components, collectively referred to as nucleoporins (NUPs), can play the role of both NPC structural components and of docking or interaction partners for transiently associated nuclear transport factors. Active directional transport is assured by both, a Phe-Gly (FG) repeat affinity gradient for these transport factors across the NPC and a transport cofactor concentration gradient across the nuclear envelope (GSP1 and GSP2 GTPases associat
   2248..2352    +  promoter       AmpR promoter: bla
   2353..3213    +  CDS            AmpR: β-lactamase; bla; confers resistance to ampicillin, carbenicillin, and related antibiotics
   3384..3972    +  rep_origin     ori: high-copy-number ColE1/pMB1/pBR322/pUC origin of replication
   4158..4209    -  misc_feature   bom (fragment): basis of mobility region from pBR322
   4216..4293    +  promoter       lacI promoter: lacI
   4294..88      +  CDS            lacI (across the origin): lac repressor; lacI; The lac repressor binds to the lac operator to inhibit transcription in E. coli. This inhibition can be relieved by adding lactose or isopropyl-β-D-thiogalactopyranoside (IPTG).
