[The description below was written by a language model from this plasmid's Addgene catalogue record and pLannotate feature annotations shown in this document.]
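Description:
KBB101 is a bacterial expression plasmid built on the pGEX-2TK backbone that produces a C-terminal portion of the Saccharomyces cerevisiae nucleoporin Nup1 fused to glutathione S-transferase. The 5,288 nt plasmid is maintained in E. coli at high copy through a ColE1/pMB1-type origin and is selected with ampicillin by means of the β-lactamase gene and its own promoter. A fragment of the pBR322 bom region and residual lac promoter/lacZα and yciV sequences are also annotated; these are backbone remnants rather than functional parts of the expression design.

The expression cassette is driven by the strong hybrid tac promoter followed by a lac operator. The plasmid carries its own lacI gene with its promoter, so the lac repressor keeps transcription off until it is relieved with IPTG. Downstream lies the Schistosoma japonicum GST coding sequence, followed after a short linker by a NUP1 fragment of roughly 540 bp, giving an N-terminal GST tag on the Nup1 C-terminal region. According to the record, this fragment is truncated after the last FXFG repeat. Nup1 is a component of the nuclear pore complex whose Phe-Gly repeats serve as docking sites for nuclear transport factors. The insert was introduced by restriction cloning, but the cloning sites are not recorded.

The GST moiety allows the fusion to be captured on glutathione resin. The associated publication describes affinity chromatography used to investigate protein-protein interactions in an undergraduate cell and molecular biology laboratory course, which suggests the immobilised GST-Nup1-C truncation serves as bait for testing binding partners.
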