Addgene plasmid #185064: KBB101
Purpose: Bacterial expression of C-terminus of NUP1 nucleoporin as GST-Nup1-C fusion truncated after the last FXFG repeat
Depositing lab: Ken Belanger. Depositing organization: Colgate University. Publication: Using affinity chromatography to investigate novel protein-protein interactions in an undergraduate cell and molecular biology lab course. Belanger KD. CBE Life Sci Educ. 2009 Fall;8(3):214-25. doi: 10.1187/cbe.09-03-0019. PubMed 19723816.
Backbone
  Vector backbone: pGEX-2TK
  Vector type: Bacterial Expression
Growth in bacteria
  Bacterial resistance: Ampicillin, 100 μg/mL
  Growth temperature: 37°C
  Growth strain: DH5alpha
  Copy number: High Copy
Gene/Insert
  Gene/Insert name: NUP1
  Species: S. cerevisiae (budding yeast)
  Mutation: Nup1 C-terminal region, truncated
  Tag / fusion protein: GST (N terminal on backbone)
  Cloning method: Restriction Enzyme; 5′ cloning site unknown (unknown if destroyed)
Terms and licenses: Academic/Nonprofit Terms; Industry Terms: Not Available to Industry
How to cite: KBB101 was a gift from Ken Belanger (Addgene plasmid # 185064 ; http://n2t.net/addgene:185064 ; RRID:Addgene_185064)
